>Addgene plasmid #57186 | PA-mCherry1-LaminB1-10 | depositor partial sequence | sequence record 88330 | insert sequence
AACGTCAGATCCGCTAGCGGTCGCCACCATGGTGAGCAAGGGCGAGGAGGATAACATGGCCATCATTAAG
GAGTTCATGCGCTTCAAGGTGCACATGGAGGGGTCCGTGAACGGCCACGTGTTCGAGATCGAGGGCGAGG
GCGAGGGCCGCCCCTACGAGGGCACCCAGACCGCCAAGCTGAAGGTGACCAAGGGCGGCCCCCTGCCCTT
CACCTGGGACATCCTGAGCCCTCAGTTCATGTACGGCTCCAATGCCTACGTGAAGCACCCCGCCGACATC
CCCGACTACTTTAAGCTGTCCTTCCCCGAGGGCTTCAAGTGGGAGCGCGTGATGAAATTCGAGGACGGCG
GCGTGGTGACCGTGACCCAGGACTCCTCCCTGCAGGACGGCGAGTTCATCTACAAGGTGAAGCTGCGCGG
CACCAACTTCCCCTCCGACGGCCCCGTGATGCAGAAGAAGACCATGGGCTGGGAGGCCCTCTCCGAGCGG
ATGTACCCCGAGGACGGCGCCCTGAAGGGCGAGGTCAAGCCCAGAGTGAAGCTGAAGGACGGCGGCCACT
ACGACGCTGAGGTCAAGACCACCTACAAGGCCAAGAAGCCCGTGCAGCTGCCCGGCGCCTACAACGTCAA
CCGCAAGCTGGACATCACCAGCCACAACGAGGACTACACCATCGTGGAGCAGTACGAGAGAGCCGAGGGC
CGCCACTCCACCGGCGGCATGGACGAGCTGTACAAGTCCGGACTCAGATCTCGAGCTCAAGCTTCGATGG
CGACTGCGACCCCCGTGCCGCCGCGGATGGGCAGCCGCGCTGGCGGCCCCACCACGCCGCTGAGCCCCAC
GCGCCTGTCGCGGCTCCAGGAGAAGGAGGAGCTGCGCGAGCTCAATGACCGGCTGGCGGTGTACATCGAC
AAGGTGCGCAGCCTGGAGACGGAGAACAGCGCGCTGCAGCTGCAGGTGACGGAGCGCGAGGAGGTGCGCG
GCCGTGAGCTCACCGGCCTCAAGGCGCTCTACGAGACCGAGCTGGCCGACGCGCGACGCGCGCTCGACGA
CACGGCCCGCGAGCGCGCCAAGCTGCAGATCGAGCTGGGCAAGTGCAAGGCGGAACACGACCAGCTGCTC
CTCAACTATGCTAAGAAGGAATCTGATCTTAATGGCGCCCAGATCAAGCTTCGAGAATATGAAGCAGCAC
TCAATTCGAAAGATGCAGCTCTTGCTACTGCACTTGGTGACAAAAAAAGTTTAGAGGGAGATTTGGAGGA
TCTGAAGGATCAGATTGCCCAGTTGGAAGCCTCCTTAGCTGCAGCCAAAAAACAGTTAGCAGATGAAACT
TTACTTAAAGTAGATTTGGAGAATCGTTGTCAGAGCCTTACTGAGGACTTGGAGTTTCGCAAAAGCATGT
ATGAAGAGGAGATTAACGAGACCAGAAGGAAGCATGAAACGCGCTTGGTAGAGGTGGATTCTGGGCGTCA
AATTGAGTATGAGTACAAGCTGGCGCAAGCCCTTCATGAGATGAGAGAGCAACATGATGCCCAAGTGAGG
CTGTATAAGGAGGAGCTGGAGCAGACTTACCATGCCAAACTTGAGAATGCCAGACTGTCATCAGAGATGA
ATACTTCTACTGTCAACAGTGCCAGGGAAGAACTGATGGAAAGCCGCATGAGAATTGAGAGCCTTTCATC
CCAGCTTTCTAATCTACAGAAAGAGTCTAGAGCATGTTTGGAAAGGATTCAAGAATTAGAGGACTTGCTT
GCTAAAGAAAAAGACAACTCTCGTCGCATGCTGACAGACAAAGAGAGAGAGATGGCGGAAATAAGGGATC
AAATGCAGCAACAGCTGAATGACTATGAACAGCTTCTTGATGTAAAGTTAGCCCTGGACATGGAAATCAG
TGCTTACAGGAAACTCTTAGAAGGCGAAGAAGAGAGGTTGAAGCTGTCTCCAAGCCCTTCTTCCCGTGTG
ACAGTATCCCGAGCATCCTCAAGTCGTAGTGTACGTACAACTAGAGGAAAGCGGAAGAGGGTTGATGTGG
AAGAATCAGAGGCGAGTAGTAGTGTTAGCATCTCTCATTCCGCCTCAGCCACTGGAAATGTTTGCATCGA
AGAAATTGATGTTGATGGGAAATTTATCCGCTTGAAGAACACTTCTGAACAGGATCAACCAATGGGAGGC
TGGGAGATGATCAGAAAAATTGGAGACACATCAGTCAGTTATAAATATACCTCAAGATATGTGCTGAAGG
CAGGCCAGACTGTTACAATTTGGGCTGCAAACGCTGGTGTCACAGCCAGCCCCCCAACTGACCTCATCTG
GAAGAACCAGAACTCGTGGGGCACTGGCGAAGATGTGAAGGTTATATTGAAAAATTCTCAGGGAGAGGAG
GTTGCTCAAAGAAGTACAGTCTTTAAAACAACCATACCTGAAGAAGAGGAGGAGGAGGAAGAAGCAGCTG
GAGTGGTTGTTGAGGAAGAACTTTTCCACCAGCAGGGAACCCCAAGAGCATCCAATAGAAGCTGTGCAAT
TATGTAGGGATCCACCGGATCTAGATAACTGATCAT
