>Addgene plasmid #57186 | PA-mCherry1-LaminB1-10 | addgene partial sequence | sequence record 145992 | mCherry-F2 5'-tggcatggacgagctgtac-3'
GCTTCGATGGCGACTGCGACCCCCGTGCCGCCGCGGATGGGCAGCCGCGCTGGCGGCCCCACCACGCCGC
TGAGCCCCACGCGCCTGTCGCGGCTCCAGGAGAAGGAGGAGCTGCGCGAGCTCAATGACCGGCTGGCGGT
GTACATCGACAAGGTGCGCAGCCTGGAGACGGAGAACAGCGCGCTGCAGCTGCAGGTGACGGAGCGCGAG
GAGGTGCGCGGCCGTGAGCTCACCGGCCTCAAGGCGCTCTACGAGACCGAGCTGGCCGACGCGCGACGCG
CGCTCGACGACACGGCCCGCGAGCGCGCCAAGCTGCAGATCGAGCTGGGCAAGTGCAAGGCGGAACACGA
CCAGCTGCTCCTCAACTATGCTAAGAAGGAATCTGATCTTAATGGCGCCCAGATCAAGCTTCGAGAATAT
GAAGCAGCACTCAATTCGAAAGATGCAGCTCTTGCTACTGCACTTGGTGACAAAAAAAGTTTAGAGGGAG
ATTTGGAGGATCTGAAGGATCAGATTGCCCAGTTGGAAGCCTCCTTAGCTGCAGCCAAAAAACAGTTAGC
AGATGAAACTTTACTTAAAGTAGATTTGGAGAATCGTTGTCAGAGCCTTACTGAGGACTTGGAGTTTCGC
AAAAGCATGTATGAAGAGGAGATTAACGAGACCAGAAGGAAGCATGAAACGCGCTTGGTAGAGGTGGATT
CTGGGCGTCAAATTGAGTATGAGTACAAGCTGGCGCAAGCCCTTCATGAGATGAGAGAGCAACATGATGC
CCAAGTGAGGCTGTATAAGGAGGAGCTGGAGCAGACTTACCATGCCAAACTTGAGAATGCCAGACTGTCA
TCAGAGATGAA
