[The description below was written by a language model from this plasmid's Addgene catalogue record.]
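Description:
PA-mCherry1-LaminB1-10 is a mammalian expression plasmid built on a PA-mCherry1 backbone (recorded as about 4.75 kb without the insert). It carries human lamin B1 (LMNB1) fused to the photoactivatable red fluorescent protein PA-mCherry1. The CMV promoter drives expression, giving strong constitutive transcription in most mammalian cell lines. The use of an SV40 polyA reverse sequencing primer suggests the transcript ends at an SV40 polyadenylation signal. The plasmid is maintained at high copy in E. coli under kanamycin selection, and a neomycin resistance marker allows G418 selection of stably transfected mammalian cells. The record does not state the tag's position relative to lamin B1, the linker (the "10" in the name may refer to linker length, but this is not stated) or the cloning method. No feature table is provided to confirm the origins of replication or other backbone elements.

Lamin B1 is an intermediate filament protein of the nuclear lamina, so the fusion acts as a marker for the nuclear envelope, which is the localization the record gives. PA-mCherry1 is essentially dark until it is activated with violet light. Small subsets of molecules can therefore be switched on and localized individually, and the associated publication concerns whole-cell PALM with genetically encoded probes. The construct is therefore suited to super-resolution imaging or photoactivation-based tracking of the nuclear lamina. The recorded spectral values (excitation 400/504, emission 515/517) look atypical for a red mCherry-derived protein and should be checked independently before imaging is planned.
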