Addgene plasmid #57186: PA-mCherry1-LaminB1-10
Purpose: Localization: Nuclear Envelope, Excitation: 400 / 504, Emission: 515 / 517
Depositing lab: Michael Davidson. Depositing organization: Florida State University, Tallahassee. Publication: Confined activation and subdiffractive localization enables whole-cell PALM with genetically expressed probes. York AG, Ghitani A, Vaziri A, Davidson MW, Shroff H. Nat Methods. 2011 Apr;8(4):327-33. doi: 10.1038/nmeth.1571. Epub 2011 Feb 13. PubMed 21317909.
Backbone
  Vector backbone: PA-mCherry1
  Backbone size w/o insert (bp): 4750
  Vector type: Mammalian Expression
  Selectable markers: Neomycin (select with G418)
Growth in bacteria
  Bacterial resistance: Kanamycin, 50 μg/mL
  Growth temperature: 37°C
  Growth strain: DH5alpha
  Copy number: High Copy
Gene/Insert
  Gene/Insert name: LaminB1 (alt name: NM_005573.2)
  Species: H. sapiens (human)
  Entrez Gene: LMNB1 (a.k.a. ADLD, LMN, LMN2, LMNB, MCPH26)
  Promoter: CMV
  Tag / fusion protein: PA-mCherry1
  Cloning method: Unknown
  Sequencing primers: 5′ CMV-F; 3′ SV40pA-R
Terms and licenses: Academic/Nonprofit Terms; Industry Terms: Not Available to Industry
Depositor comments: . Excitation = 400 / 504; Emission = 515 / 517
How to cite: PA-mCherry1-LaminB1-10 was a gift from Michael Davidson (Addgene plasmid # 57186 ; http://n2t.net/addgene:57186 ; RRID:Addgene_57186)
